Addgene plasmid #16032: pRK5 c-Fyn
Depositing lab: Filippo Giancotti. Publication: EGF-R signaling through Fyn kinase disrupts the function of integrin alpha6beta4 at hemidesmosomes: role in epithelial cell migration and carcinoma invasion. Mariotti A, Kedeshian PA, Dans M, Curatola AM, Gagnoux-Palacios L, Giancotti FG. J Cell Biol. 2001 Oct 29. 155(3):447-58. 10.1083/jcb.200105017 PubMed 11684709.
Backbone
  Vector backbone: pRK5
  Backbone size w/o insert (bp): 4700
  Vector type: Mammalian Expression
Growth in bacteria
  Bacterial resistance: Ampicillin, 100 μg/mL
  Growth temperature: 37°C
  Growth strain: DH5alpha
  Copy number: High Copy
Gene/Insert
  Gene/Insert name: c-Fyn (alt name: Fyn)
  Species: H. sapiens (human)
  Insert size (bp): 1700
  Entrez Gene: FYN (a.k.a. SLK, SYN, p59-FYN)
  Cloning method: Restriction Enzyme; 5′ cloning site BamHI (not destroyed); 3′ cloning site HindIII (not destroyed)
  Sequencing primers: 5′ SP6
Terms and licenses: Academic/Nonprofit Terms; Industry Terms: Not Available to Industry
How to cite: pRK5 c-Fyn was a gift from Filippo Giancotti (Addgene plasmid # 16032 ; http://n2t.net/addgene:16032 ; RRID:Addgene_16032)
