[The description below was written by a language model from this plasmid's Addgene catalogue record and pLannotate feature annotations shown in this document.]
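Description:
pRK5 c-Fyn is a mammalian expression plasmid that carries human FYN, the Src-family non-receptor tyrosine kinase also known as p59-FYN, in the pRK5 backbone. The roughly 1.7 kb insert was cloned between BamHI and HindIII sites, both of which remain intact, and the sequenced plasmid is about 6.35 kb in total. In E. coli it replicates from a high-copy ColE1/pUC-type origin and is selected with ampicillin through the β-lactamase gene and its own promoter. An M13 phage origin is also annotated, which in principle permits single-stranded DNA production. Several short annotated fragments (lacI, lacZα, rop, bom, an RSF origin fragment and a lac promoter/operator region) appear to be backbone remnants rather than functional units.

FYN expression is driven by the human cytomegalovirus immediate-early enhancer and promoter, followed by a fragment of CMV intron A. Transcripts are terminated by an SV40 polyadenylation signal downstream of the coding sequence. An SP6 promoter lies between the CMV elements and the insert. It serves as the 5′ sequencing primer site and could support in vitro transcription. A short fragment matching an immunoglobulin heavy-chain signal sequence is annotated upstream of the FYN open reading frame, but it is separated from that frame and is probably not part of the expressed protein. No epitope tag or reporter is annotated, which suggests the kinase is produced untagged. An SV40 enhancer/early promoter region follows the polyadenylation signal, but no mammalian selection marker is recorded, so the plasmid is suited to transient transfection. The associated publication concerns EGF receptor signalling through Fyn and its effect on integrin α6β4 at hemidesmosomes in epithelial migration and carcinoma invasion.
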