Features (pLannotate 1.2.2; 22 found; start..end, strand, type, name):
      1..100     +  rep_origin     RSF ori (fragment): Plasmids containing the RSF 1030 origin of replication can be propagated in E. coli cells that contain additional plasmids with compatible origins.
    102..194     +  CDS            lacI (fragment): lac repressor; lacI; The lac repressor binds to the lac operator to inhibit transcription in E. coli. This inhibition can be relieved by adding lactose or isopropyl-β-D-thiogalactopyranoside (IPTG).
    207..228     +  protein_bind   CAP binding site: CAP binding activates transcription in the presence of cAMP. E. coli catabolite activator protein
    243..273     +  promoter       lac promoter: promoter for the E. coli lac operon
    281..297     +  protein_bind   lac operator: The lac repressor binds to the lac operator to inhibit transcription in E. coli. This inhibition can be relieved by adding lactose or isopropyl-β-D-thiogalactopyranoside (IPTG). lac repressor encoded by lacI
    350..729     +  enhancer       CMV enhancer: human cytomegalovirus immediate early enhancer
    730..933     +  promoter       CMV promoter: human cytomegalovirus (CMV) immediate early promoter
   1069..1112    +  intron         CMV intron (fragment): modified intron A from human cytomegalovirus
   1164..1182    +  promoter       SP6 promoter: promoter for bacteriophage SP6 RNA polymerase
   1186..1223    +  CDS            IgH signal sequence (fragment): signal sequence from the mouse immunoglobulin heavy chain variable region
   1319..2929    +  CDS            FYN (sequence partly withheld): FYN_HUMAN - Experimental evidence at protein level: Swiss-Prot protein existence level 1. Non-receptor tyrosine-protein kinase that plays a role in many biological processes including regulation of cell growth and survival, cell adhesion, integrin-mediated signaling, cytoskeletal remodeling, cell motility, immune response and axon guidance. Inactive FYN is phosphorylated on its C-terminal tail within the catalytic domain. Following activation by PKA, the protein subsequently associates with PTK2/FAK1, allowing PTK2/FAK1 phosphorylation, activation and targeting to focal adhesions. Involved in
   2961..2977    +  misc_feature   MCS (fragment): pUC18/19 multiple cloning site
   3001..3135    +  polyA_signal   SV40 poly(A) signal: SV40 polyadenylation signal
   3204..3561    +  promoter       SV40 promoter: SV40 enhancer and early promoter
   3580..3734    +  CDS            lacZα (fragment): LacZα fragment of β-galactosidase; lacZ fragment
   3740..3791    -  misc_feature   bom (fragment): basis of mobility region from pBR322
   3810..4190    +  rep_origin     M13 ori (sequence partly withheld): M13 bacteriophage origin of replication; arrow indicates direction of (+) strand synthesis
   4266..4315    -  misc_feature   bom (fragment): basis of mobility region from pBR322
   4417..4452    -  CDS            rop (fragment): Rop protein, which maintains plasmids at low copy number; rop
   4547..4651    +  promoter       AmpR promoter: bla
   4652..5512    +  CDS            AmpR: β-lactamase; bla; confers resistance to ampicillin, carbenicillin, and related antibiotics
   5683..6271    +  rep_origin     ori: high-copy-number ColE1/pMB1/pBR322/pUC origin of replication
>Addgene plasmid #16032 | pRK5 c-Fyn | addgene full sequence | sequence record 174150 | Addgene NGS Result
GATTCTGTGGATAACCGTATTACCGCCTTTGAGTGAGCTGATACCGCTCGCCGCAGCCGAACGACCGAGC
GCAGCGAGTCAGTGAGCGAGGAAGCGGAAGAGCGCCCAATACGCAAACCGCCTCTCCCCGCGCGTTGGCC
GATTCATTAATGCAGCTGGCACGACAGGTTTCCCGACTGGAAAGCGGGCAGTGAGCGCAACGCAATTAAT
GTGAGTTAGCTCACTCATTAGGCACCCCAGGCTTTACACTTTATGCTTCCGGCTCGTATGTTGTGTGGAA
TTGTGAGCGGATAACAATTTCACACAGGAAACAGCTATGACATGATTACGAATTAATTCGAGCTCGCCCG
ACATTGATTATTGACTAGTTATTAATAGTAATCAATTACGGGGTCATTAGTTCATAGCCCATATATGGAG
TTCCGCGTTACATAACTTACGGTAAATGGCCCGCCTGGCTGACCGCCCAACGACCCCCGCCCATTGACGT
CAATAATGACGTATGTTCCCATAGTAACGCCAATAGGGACTTTCCATTGACGTCAATGGGTGGAGTATTT
ACGGTAAACTGCCCACTTGGCAGTACATCAAGTGTATCATATGCCAAGTACGCCCCCTATTGACGTCAAT
GACGGTAAATGGCCCGCCTGGCATTATGCCCAGTACATGACCTTATGGGACTTTCCTACTTGGCAGTACA
TCTACGTATTAGTCATCGCTATTACCATGGTGATGCGGTTTTGGCAGTACATCAATGGGCGTGGATAGCG
GTTTGACTCACGGGGATTTCCAAGTCTCCACCCCATTGACGTCAATGGGAGTTTGTTTTGGCACCAAAAT
CAACGGGACTTTCCAAAATGTCGTAACAACTCCGCCCCATTGACGCAAATGGGCGGTAGGCGTGTACGGT
GGGAGGTCTATATAAGCAGAGCTCGTTTAGTGAACCGTCAGATCGCCTGGAGACGCCATCCACGCTGTTT
TGACCTCCATAGAAGACACCGGGACCGATCCAGCCTCCGCGGCCGGGAACGGTGCATTGGAACGCGGATT
CCCCGTGCCAAGAGTGACGTAAGTACCGCCTATAGAGTCTATAGGCCCACCCCCTTGGCTTCGTTAGAAC
GCGGCTACAATTAATACATAACCTTATGTATCATACACATACGATTTAGGTGACACTATAGAATAACATC
CACTTTGCCTTTCTCTCCACAGGTGTCCACTCCCAGGTCCAACTGCACCTCGGTTCTATCGCGATTGAAT
TCCCCGGGGATCCTCTAGCGCGTGACGGATCGTTGGCGGAAATTTTGGAATTTAGACCATGGGCTGTGTG
CAATGTAAGGATAAAGAAGCAACAAAACTGACGGAGGAGAGGGACGGCAGCCTGAACCAGAGCTCTGGGT
ACCGCTATGGCACAGACCCCACCCCTCAGCACTACCCCAGCTTCGGTGTGACCTCCATCCCCAACTACAA
CAACTTCCACGCAGCCGGGGGCCAAGGACTCACCGTCTTTGGAGGTGTGAACTCTTCGTCTCATACGGGG
ACCTTGCGTACGAGAGGAGGAACAGGAGTGACACTCTTTGTGGCCCTTTATGACTATGAAGCACGGACAG
AAGATGACCTGAGTTTTCACAAAGGAGAAAAATTTCAAATATTGAACAGCTCGGAAGGAGATTGGTGGGA
AGCCCGCTCCTTGACAACTGGAGAGACAGGTTACATTCCCAGCAATTATGTGGCTCCAGTTGACTCTATC
CAGGCAGAAGAGTGGTACTTTGGAAAACTTGGCCGAAAAGATGCTGAGCGACAGCTATTGTCCTTTGGAA
ACCCAAGAGGTACCTTTCTTATCCGCGAGAGTGAAACCACCAAAGGTGCCTATTCACTTTCTATCCGTGA
TTGGGATGATATGAAAGGAGACCATGTCAAACATTATAAAATTCGCAAACTTGACAATGGTGGATACTAC
ATTACCACCCGGGCCCAGTTTGAAACACTTCAGCAGCTTGTACAACATTACTCAGAGAGAGCTGCAGGTC
TCTGCTGCCGCCTAGTAGTTCCCTGTCACAAAGGGATGCCAAGGCTTACCGATCTGTCTGTCAAAACCAA
AGAT
[807 nt withheld, positions 2105-2911]
CAACCTGGTGAAAACCTGTAAGGCCCGGGTCTGCGGAGAGAGGGACGCGCTAGAGTCGACCTGCAGCCCA
AGCTTGGCCGCCATGGCCCAACTTGTTTATTGCAGCTTATAATGGTTACAAATAAAGCAATAGCATCACA
AATTTCACAAATAAAGCATTTTTTTCACTGCATTCTAGTTGTGGTTTGTCCAAACTCATCAATGTATCTT
ATCATGTCTGGATCGGGAATTAATTCGGCGCAGCACCATGGCCTGAAATAACCTCTGAAAGAGGAACTTG
GTTAGGTACCTTCTGAGGCGGAAAGAACCAGCTGTGGAATGTGTGTCAGTTAGGGTGTGGAAAGTCCCCA
GGCTCCCCAGCAGGCAGAAGTATGCAAAGCATGCATCTCAATTAGTCAGCAACCAGGTGTGGAAAGTCCC
CAGGCTCCCCAGCAGGCAGAAGTATGCAAAGCATGCATCTCAATTAGTCAGCAACCATAGTCCCGCCCCT
AACTCCGCCCATCCCGCCCCTAACTCCGCCCAGTTCCGCCCATTCTCCGCCCCATGGCTGACTAATTTTT
TTTATTTATGCAGAGGCCGAGGCCGCCTCGGCCTCTGAGCTATTCCAGAAGTAGTGAGGAGGCTTTTTTG
GAGGCCTAGGCTTTTGCAAAAAGCTGTTAACAGCTTGGCACTGGCCGTCGTTTTACAACGTCGTGACTGG
GAAAACCCTGGCGTTACCCAACTTAATCGCCTTGCAGCACATCCCCCTTTCGCCAGCTGGCGTAATAGCG
AAGAGGCCCGCACCGATCGCCCTTCCCAACAGTTGCGCAGCCTGAATGGCGAATGGCGCCTGATGCGGTA
TTTTCTCCTTACGCATCTGTGCGGTATTTCACACCGCATA
[142 nt withheld, positions 3792-3933]
C
[141 nt withheld, positions 3935-4075]
CCTTTGACGTTGGAGTCCACGTTCTTT
[37 nt withheld, positions 4103-4139]
ACCCTATCTCGGGCTATTCTTTTGATTTATAAGGGATTTTGCCGATTTCGGCCTATTGGTTAAAAAATGA
GCTGATTTAACAAAAATTTAACGCGAATTTTAACAAAATATTAACGTTTACAATTTTATGGTGCACTCTC
AGTACAATCTGCTCTGATGCCGCATAGTTAAGCCAGCCCCGACACCCGCCAACACCCGCTGACGCGCCCT
GACGGGCTTGTCTGCTCCCGGCATCCGCTTACAGACAAGCTGTGACCGTCTCCGGGAGCTGCATGTGTCA
GAGGTTTTCACCGTCATCACCGAAACGCGCGAGACGAAAGGGCCTCGTGATACGCCTATTTTTATAGGTT
AATGTCATGATAATAATGGTTTCTTAGACGTCAGGTGGCACTTTTCGGGGAAATGTGCGCGGAACCCCTA
TTTGTTTATTTTTCTAAATACATTCAAATATGTATCCGCTCATGAGACAATAACCCTGATAAATGCTTCA
ATAATATTGAAAAAGGAAGAGTATGAGTATTCAACATTTCCGTGTCGCCCTTATTCCCTTTTTTGCGGCA
TTTTGCCTTCCTGTTTTTGCTCACCCAGAAACGCTGGTGAAAGTAAAAGATGCTGAAGATCAGTTGGGTG
CACGAGTGGGTTACATCGAACTGGATCTCAACAGCGGTAAGATCCTTGAGAGTTTTCGCCCCGAAGAACG
TTTTCCAATGATGAGCACTTTTAAAGTTCTGCTATGTGGCGCGGTATTATCCCGTATTGACGCCGGGCAA
GAGCAACTCGGTCGCCGCATACACTATTCTCAGAATGACTTGGTTGAGTACTCACCAGTCACAGAAAAGC
ATCTTACGGATGGCATGACAGTAAGAGAATTATGCAGTGCTGCCATAACCATGAGTGATAACACTGCGGC
CAACTTACTTCTGACAACGATCGGAGGACCGAAGGAGCTAACCGCTTTTTTGCACAACATGGGGGATCAT
GTAACTCGCCTTGATCGTTGGGAACCGGAGCTGAATGAAGCCATACCAAACGACGAGCGTGACACCACGA
TGCCTGTAGCAATGGCAACAACGTTGCGCAAACTATTAACTGGCGAACTACTTACTCTAGCTTCCCGGCA
ACAATTAATAGACTGGATGGAGGCGGATAAAGTTGCAGGACCACTTCTGCGCTCGGCCCTTCCGGCTGGC
TGGTTTATTGCTGATAAATCTGGAGCCGGTGAGCGTGGGTCTCGCGGTATCATTGCAGCACTGGGGCCAG
ATGGTAAGCCCTCCCGTATCGTAGTTATCTACACGACGGGGAGTCAGGCAACTATGGATGAACGAAATAG
ACAGATCGCTGAGATAGGTGCCTCACTGATTAAGCATTGGTAACTGTCAGACCAAGTTTACTCATATATA
CTTTAGATTGATTTAAAACTTCATTTTTAATTTAAAAGGATCTAGGTGAAGATCCTTTTTGATAATCTCA
TGACCAAAATCCCTTAACGTGAGTTTTCGTTCCACTGAGCGTCAGACCCCGTAGAAAAGATCAAAGGATC
TTCTTGAGATCCTTTTTTTCTGCGCGTAATCTGCTGCTTGCAAACAAAAAAACCACCGCTACCAGCGGTG
GTTTGTTTGCCGGATCAAGAGCTACCAACTCTTTTTCCGAAGGTAACTGGCTTCAGCAGAGCGCAGATAC
CAAATACTGTTCTTCTAGTGTAGCCGTAGTTAGGCCACCACTTCAAGAACTCTGTAGCACCGCCTACATA
CCTCGCTCTGCTAATCCTGTTACCAGTGGCTGCTGCCAGTGGCGATAAGTCGTGTCTTACCGGGTTGGAC
TCAAGACGATAGTTACCGGATAAGGCGCAGCGGTCGGGCTGAACGGGGGGTTCGTGCACACAGCCCAGCT
TGGAGCGAACGACCTACACCGAACTGAGATACCTACAGCGTGAGCTATGAGAAAGCGCCACGCTTCCCGA
AGGGAGAAAGGCGGACAGGTATCCGGTAAGCGGCAGGGTCGGAACAGGAGAGCGCACGAGGGAGCTTCCA
GGGGGAAACGCCTGGTATCTTTATAGTCCTGTCGGGTTTCGCCACCTCTGACTTGAGCGTCGATTTTTGT
GATGCTCGTCAGGGGGGCGGAGCCTATGGAAAAACGCCAGCAACGCGGCCTTTTTACGGTTCCTGGCCTT
TTGCTGGCCTTTTGCTCACATGTTCTTTCCTGCGTTATCCCCT
